>Addgene plasmid #245984 | pCMV-Gpr45-S214P | addgene full sequence | sequence record 488675 | Addgene NGS Result
GAGTTCGAGCTTGCATGCCTGCAGGTCGTTACATAACTTACGGTAAATGGCCCGCCTGGCTGACCGCCCA
ACGACCCCCGCCCATTGACGTCAATAATGACGTATGTTCCCATAGTAACGCCAATAGGGACTTTCCATTG
ACGTCAATGGGTGGAGTATTTACGGTAAACTGCCCACTTGGCAGTACATCAAGTGTATCATATGCCAAGT
ACGCCCCCTATTGACGTCAATGACGGTAAATGGCCCGCCTGGCATTATGCCCAGTACATGACCTTATGGG
ACTTTCCTACTTGGCAGTACATCTACGTATTAGTCATCGCTATTACCATGGTGATGCGGTTTTGGCAGTA
CATCAATGGGCGTGGATAGCGGTTTGACTCACGGGGATTTCCAAGTCTCCACCCCATTGACGTCAATGGG
AGTTTGTTTTGGCACCAAAATCAACGGGACTTTCCAAAATGTCGTAACAACTCCGCCCCATTGACGCAAA
TGGGCGGTAGGCGTGTACGGTGGGAGGTCTATATAAGCAGAGCTCGTTTAGTGAACCGTCAGATCGCCTG
GAGACGCCATCCACGCTGTTTTGACCTCCATAGAAGACACCGGGACCGATCCAGCCTCCGGACTCTAGAG
GATCCGGTACTAGAGGAACTGAAAAACCAGAAAGTTAACTGGTAAGTTTAGTCTTTTTGTCTTTTATTTC
AGGTCCCGGATCCGGTGGTGGTGCAAATCAAAGAACTGCTCCTCAGTGGATGTTGCCTTTACTTCTAGGC
CTGTACGGAAGTGTTACTTCTGCTCTAAAAGCTGCGGAATTGTACCCGCGGGCCCAGGCCCGAATTAGAG
AATTCGCCACCATGGCCTGTAACAGCACACCCATGGGGACTTACGAACATCTGCTGCTGAATGTGAGCAA
CACTTTGGACCCTGGGGACACCCCACTGTCTGCACCGCTCAGGATCTCGCTGGCAATAATGATGCTGCTG
ATGATCGTGGTAGGATTCCTTGGCAACACGGTGGTCTGCATCATCGTGTACCAGAGGCCAGCCATGCGTT
CAGCTATCAACCTGCTGCTGGCCACCTTGGCCTTCTCCGACATCATGCTGTCTTTATGCTGCATGCCATT
CACGGCCATCACCCTCATCACTGTTCGCTGGCATTTCGGGGACCACTTTTGTCGGCTTTCAGCTACTCTC
TATTGGTTTTTTGTCCTAGAGGGCGTGGCCATCCTGCTCATCATTAGCGTGGACCGGTTTCTCATCATCG
TGCAGCGTCAGGACAAGCTGAACCCACGCAGGGCTAAGATGATCATCGCGGCCTCCTGGGTGCTGTCTTT
CTGCATCTCTGCGCCCTCCTTCACTGGCTGGACGTTCATGGAGGTGCCTGCTCGAGCCCCACAGTGCGTG
CTAGGCTACACTGAGTTCCCAGCTGAACGCGCCTATGTAGTGACACTGGTGGTGGCAGTGTTCTTTGCTC
CCTTCGGCGTCATGTTGTGCCCCTATCTGTGCATCCTCAATACGGTGCGGAAGAACGCTGTCCGTGTGCA
CAACCAGTCGGACAGCCTGGACCTCAGACAGCTGACCGGAGCTGGCCTGAGACGTCTCAGACGGCAGCAG
CAGCAGGCCAGCCTGGACCTGAGTTTCAAAACCAAGGCCTTCACCACCATCCTCATCCTCTTCGTGGGCT
TTTCACTCTGCTGGCTGCCACACTCAGTCTACAGCCTGCTGTCTGCGTTCAGCCGGCGGTTCTATTACAG
CGCCTCCTTCTACACCACCAGCACATGCGTCCTGTGGCTCAGTTACCTCAAGTCTGTTTTCAACCCCATC
GTCTACTGCTGGAGGATCAAGAAATTCCGCGAGGCCTGCATAGAGTTGCTTCCCCACACTTTCCAAATCC
TCCCTAAAGTGCCTGAGCGGATCCAGAGGAAAATCCAGCCAAGCACCATCTATGTGTGCAACGAAAACCA
ATCCGCTGTCTAGCTCGAGGACTACAAAGACCATGACGGTGATTATAAAGATCATGACATCGACTACAAG
GATGACGATGACAAGTAGGCGGCCGCGGGGATCCAGACATGATAAGATACATTGATGAGTTTGGACAAAC
CACAACTAGAATGCAGTGAAAAAAATGCTTTATTTGTGAAATTTGTGATGCTATTGCTTTATTTGTAACC
ATTATAAGCTGCAATAAACAAGTTAACAACAACAATTGCATTCATTTTATGTTTCAGGTTCAGGGGGAGG
TGTGGGAGGTTTTTTCGGATCCTCTAGAGTCGATCTGCAGGCATGCTAGCTTGGCGTAATCATGGTCATA
GCTGTTTCCTGTGTGAAATTGTTATCCGCTCACAATTCCACACAACATACGAGCCGGAAGCATAAAGTGT
AAAGCCTGGGGTGCCTAATGAGTGAGCTAACTCACATTAATTGCGTTGCGCTCACTGCCCGCTTTCCAGT
CGGGAAACCTGTCGTGCCAGCTGCATTAATGAATCGGCCAACGCGCGGGGAGAGGCGGTTTGCGTATTGG
GCGCTCTTCCGCTTCCTCGCTCACTGACTCGCTGCGCTCGGTCGTTCGGCTGCGGCGAGCGGTATCAGCT
CACTCAAAGGCGGTAATACGGTTATCCACAGAATCAGGGGATAACGCAGGAAAGAACATGTGAGCAAAAG
GCCAGCAAAAGGCCAGGAACCGTAAAAAGGCCGCGTTGCTGGCGTTTTTCCATAGGCTCCGCCCCCCTGA
CGAGCATCACAAAAATCGACGCTCAAGTCAGAGGTGGCGAAACCCGACAGGACTATAAAGATACCAGGCG
TTTCCCCCTGGAAGCTCCCTCGTGCGCTCTCCTGTTCCGACCCTGCCGCTTACCGGATACCTGTCCGCCT
TTCTCCCTTCGGGAAGCGTGGCGCTTTCTCATAGCTCACGCTGTAGGTATCTCAGTTCGGTGTAGGTCGT
TCGCTCCAAGCTGGGCTGTGTGCACGAACCCCCCGTTCAGCCCGACCGCTGCGCCTTATCCGGTAACTAT
CGTCTTGAGTCCAACCCGGTAAGACACGACTTATCGCCACTGGCAGCAGCCACTGGTAACAGGATTAGCA
GAGCGAGGTATGTAGGCGGTGCTACAGAGTTCTTGAAGTGGTGGCCTAACTACGGCTACACTAGAAGAAC
AGTATTTGGTATCTGCGCTCTGCTGAAGCCAGTTACCTTCGGAAAAAGAGTTGGTAGCTCTTGATCCGGC
AAACAAACCACCGCTGGTAGCGGTGGTTTTTTTGTTTGCAAGCAGCAGATTACGCGCAGAAAAAAAGGAT
CTCAAGAAGATCCTTTGATCTTTTCTACGGGGTCTGACGCTCAGTGGAACGAAAACTCACGTTAAGGGAT
TTTGGTCATGAGATTATCAAAAAGGATCTTCACCTAGATCCTTTTAAATTAAAAATGAAGTTTTAAATCA
ATCTAAAGTATATATGAGTAAACTTGGTCTGACAGTTACCAATGCTTAATCAGTGAGGCACCTATCTCAG
CGATCTGTCTATTTCGTTCATCCATAGTTGCCTGACTCCCCGTCGTGTAGATAACTACGATACGGGAGGG
CTTACCATCTGGCCCCAGTGCTGCAATGATACCGCGAGACCCACGCTCACCGGCTCCAGATTTATCAGCA
ATAAACCAGCCAGCCGGAAGGGCCGAGCGCAGAAGTGGTCCTGCAACTTTATCCGCCTCCATCCAGTCTA
TTAATTGTTGCCGGGAAGCTAGAGTAAGTAGTTCGCCAGTTAATAGTTTGCGCAACGTTGTTGCCATTGC
TACAGGCATCGTGGTGTCACGCTCGTCGTTTGGTATGGCTTCATTCAGCTCCGGTTCCCAACGATCAAGG
CGAGTTACATGATCCCCCATGTTGTGCAAAAAAGCGGTTAGCTCCTTCGGTCCTCCGATCGTTGTCAGAA
GTAAGTTGGCCGCAGTGTTATCACTCATGGTTATGGCAGCACTGCATAATTCTCTTACTGTCATGCCATC
CGTAAGATGCTTTTCTGTGACTGGTGAGTACTCAACCAAGTCATTCTGAGAATAGTGTATGCGGCGACCG
AGTTGCTCTTGCCCGGCGTCAATACGGGATAATACCGCGCCACATAGCAGAACTTTAAAAGTGCTCATCA
TTGGAAAACGTTCTTCGGGGCGAAAACTCTCAAGGATCTTACCGCTGTTGAGATCCAGTTCGATGTAACC
CACTCGTGCACCCAACTGATCTTCAGCATCTTTTACTTTCACCAGCGTTTCTGGGTGAGCAAAAACAGGA
AGGCAAAATGCCGCAAAAAAGGGAATAAGGGCGACACGGAAATGTTGAATACTCATACTCTTCCTTTTTC
AATATTATTGAAGCATTTATCAGGGTTATTGTCTCATGAGCGGATACATATTTGAATGTATTTAGAAAAA
TAAACAAATAGGGGTTCCGCGCACATTTCCCCGAAAAGTGCCACCTGACGTCTAAGAAACCATTATTATC
ATGACATTAACCTATAAAAATAGGCGTATCACGAGGCCCTTTCGTCTCGCGCGTTTCGGTGATGACGGTG
AAAACCTCTGACACATGCAGCTCCCGGAGACGGTCACAGCTTGTCTGTAAGCGGATGCCGGGAGCAGACA
AGCCCGTCAGGGCGCGTCAGCGGGTGTTGGCGGGTGTCGGGGCTGGCTTAACTATGCGGCATCAGAGCAG
ATTGTACTGAGAGTGCACCATATGCGGTGTGAAATACCGCACAGATGCGTAAGGAGAAAATACCGCATCA
GGCGCCATTCGCCATTCAGGCTGCGCAACTGTTGGGAAGGGCGATCGGTGCGGGCCTCTTCGCTATTACG
CCAGCTGGCGAAAGGGGGATGTGCTGCAAGGCGATTAAGTTGGGTAACGCCAGGGTTTTCCCAGTCACGA
CGTTGTAAAACGACGGCCAGT
Features (pLannotate 1.2.2; 17 found; start..end, strand, type, name):
      8..28      -  misc_feature   MCS (fragment): pUC18/19 multiple cloning site
     27..330     +  enhancer       CMV enhancer: human cytomegalovirus immediate early enhancer
    331..534     +  promoter       CMV promoter: human cytomegalovirus (CMV) immediate early promoter
    672..768     +  intron         SV40 intron: modified SV40 intron with splice donor and acceptor sites
    852..1970    +  CDS            GPR45: GPR45_HUMAN - Experimental evidence at protein level: Swiss-Prot protein existence level 1. Orphan receptor. May play a role in brain function. From Homo sapiens (Human).
   1980..2045    +  CDS            3xFLAG: three tandem FLAG® epitope tags, followed by an enterokinase cleavage site
   2060..2194    -  polyA_signal   SV40 poly(A) signal: SV40 polyadenylation signal
   2329..2345    -  protein_bind   lac operator: The lac repressor binds to the lac operator to inhibit transcription in E. coli. This inhibition can be relieved by adding lactose or isopropyl-β-D-thiogalactopyranoside (IPTG). lac repressor encoded by lacI
   2353..2383    -  promoter       lac promoter: promoter for the E. coli lac operon
   2398..2419    -  protein_bind   CAP binding site: CAP binding activates transcription in the presence of cAMP. E. coli catabolite activator protein
   2432..2524    -  CDS            lacI (fragment): lac repressor; lacI; The lac repressor binds to the lac operator to inhibit transcription in E. coli. This inhibition can be relieved by adding lactose or isopropyl-β-D-thiogalactopyranoside (IPTG).
   2707..3295    -  rep_origin     ori: high-copy-number ColE1/pMB1/pBR322/pUC origin of replication
   3466..4326    -  CDS            AmpR: β-lactamase; bla; confers resistance to ampicillin, carbenicillin, and related antibiotics
   4327..4431    -  promoter       AmpR promoter: bla
   4526..4561    +  CDS            rop (fragment): Rop protein, which maintains plasmids at low copy number; rop
   4663..4762    +  misc_feature   bom (fragment): basis of mobility region from pBR322
   4768..2       -  CDS            lacZα (fragment) (across the origin): LacZα fragment of β-galactosidase; lacZ fragment
