[The description below was written by a language model from this plasmid's Addgene catalogue record and pLannotate feature annotations shown in this document.]
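Description:
pCMV-Gpr45-S214P is a 4,921-nt mammalian expression plasmid built on a pCMV backbone for transient, transfection-based expression of a point mutant of mouse GPR45, an orphan G protein-coupled receptor. It is propagated in E. coli through a high-copy ColE1/pUC-type origin and selected with ampicillin via the β-lactamase gene and its native promoter. The backbone also carries non-functional cloning-vector remnants (fragments of lacZα, lacI, rop and bom, plus a lac promoter/operator and CAP site). No mammalian selection marker is annotated, consistent with transient rather than stable expression.

The expression cassette consists of the human cytomegalovirus immediate-early enhancer and promoter, followed by a modified SV40 intron with splice donor and acceptor sites, which typically improves mRNA processing and expression. Downstream lies the 1,119-bp Gpr45 coding sequence, cloned between retained EcoRI and XhoI sites and bearing the S214P substitution. The annotation software labelled this ORF by homology to the human GPR45 protein, but the catalogue entry identifies it as the mouse gene. A 3xFLAG epitope sequence sits immediately after the coding region. This suggests a C-terminal fusion suited to detecting the receptor by immunoblotting, immunoprecipitation or immunostaining, although the catalogue fields do not list the tag and the reading frame cannot be confirmed from the table alone. An SV40 polyadenylation signal follows the cassette, though it is annotated on the opposite strand.

The associated work concerns GPR45 regulation of Gαs at primary cilia of hypothalamic neurons in the control of food intake, so the plasmid likely serves to compare the mutant with the wild-type receptor in cultured cells. The record does not state the functional consequence of S214P.
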