Addgene plasmid #245984: pCMV-Gpr45-S214P
Purpose: Express mouse GPR45-S214P mutant transiently via transfection in mammalian cells.
Depositing lab: Zhao Zhang. Depositing organization: University of Texas Southwestern Medical Center. Publication: GPR45 modulates Galpha(s) at primary cilia of the paraventricular hypothalamus to control food intake. Xun Y, Jiang Y, Xu B, Tang M, Ludwig S, Nakamura K, Mukhopadhyay S, Liu C, Beutler B, Zhang Z. Science. 2025 Jun 5;388(6751):eadp3989. doi: 10.1126/science.adp3989. Epub 2025 Jun 5. PubMed 40472089.
Backbone
  Vector backbone: pCMV
  Vector type: Mammalian Expression
Growth in bacteria
  Bacterial resistance: Ampicillin, 100 μg/mL
  Growth temperature: 37°C
  Growth strain: DH5alpha
  Copy number: High Copy
Gene/Insert
  Gene/Insert name: Gpr45
  Species: M. musculus (mouse)
  Insert size (bp): 1119
  Mutation: S214P
  GenBank ID: NM_053107
  Entrez Gene: Gpr45 (a.k.a. 9230112G11Rik, PSP24-1, PSP24-alpha)
  Cloning method: Restriction Enzyme; 5′ cloning site EcoRI (not destroyed); 3′ cloning site XhoI (not destroyed)
  Sequencing primers: 5′ TCTAAAAGCTGCGGAATTGT; 3′ GTGGTTTGTCCAAACTCATC
Terms and licenses: Academic/Nonprofit Terms; Industry Terms: Not Available to Industry
How to cite: pCMV-Gpr45-S214P was a gift from Zhao Zhang (Addgene plasmid # 245984 ; http://n2t.net/addgene:245984 ; RRID:Addgene_245984)
